Addgene plasmid #172848: pX330 _CRISPIE donor B7
Purpose: DRS-2 sgRNA expression under a U6 promotor and CRISPIE donor B7 (Zhong et al, eLife 2021), mEGFP translational phase (0-0), excised by DRS-1 or DRS-2 sgRNA (with SpCas9).
Depositing lab: Haining Zhong. Depositing organization: Oregon Health & Science University. Publication: High-fidelity, efficient, and reversible labeling of endogenous proteins using CRISPR-based designer exon insertion. Zhong H, Ceballos CC, Massengill CI, Muniak MA, Ma L, Qin M, Petrie SK, Mao T. Elife. 2021 Jun 8;10. pii: 64911. doi: 10.7554/eLife.64911. PubMed 34100715.
Backbone
  Vector backbone: pX330
  Backbone size w/o insert (bp): 8484
  Total vector size (bp): 4158
  Vector type: Mammalian Expression, CRISPR
Growth in bacteria
  Bacterial resistance: Ampicillin, 100 μg/mL
  Growth temperature: 37°C
  Growth strain: DH5alpha
  Copy number: High Copy
Gene/Insert
  Gene/Insert name: DRS-2 sgRNA and CRISPIE designer exon (phase 0-0) encoding mEGFP
Terms and licenses: Academic/Nonprofit Terms; Industry Terms: Not Available to Industry
How to cite: pX330 _CRISPIE donor B7 was a gift from Haining Zhong (Addgene plasmid # 172848 ; http://n2t.net/addgene:172848 ; RRID:Addgene_172848)
