[The description below was written by a language model from this plasmid's Addgene catalogue record and pLannotate feature annotations shown in this document.]
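Description:
pX330 _CRISPIE donor B7 is a 4,158 bp mammalian CRISPR plasmid derived from the pX330 backbone. It combines a guide RNA expression cassette with a donor module for CRISPIE, a CRISPR-based designer exon insertion method for labeling endogenous proteins. The total size is well below the listed 8,484 bp backbone, and the feature table shows no Cas9 coding sequence, so SpCas9 apparently has to be supplied from another source. Propagation in E. coli relies on a high-copy ColE1/pUC-type origin and an ampicillin resistance gene (β-lactamase with its own promoter). An f1 phage origin is also present, together with small bom and rop fragments that are likely backbone remnants.

The payload has two parts. A human U6 RNA polymerase III promoter drives an sgRNA built on the Streptococcus pyogenes guide scaffold and carrying the DRS-2 spacer; a second, partial scaffold fragment is annotated just downstream. The donor is a designer exon encoding monomeric EGFP in translational phase 0-0, meaning the exon begins and ends at codon boundaries so that it can be spliced between exons of matching phase without disturbing the host reading frame. The catalogue entry states that the donor is excised from the plasmid by SpCas9 guided by either the DRS-1 or DRS-2 sgRNA, so the plasmid encodes a guide that can release its own donor fragment. The DRS target sites and any intronic or splice sequences flanking mEGFP are not annotated in the feature table. The guide directed at the genomic insertion site is not part of this record. The released module is intended for insertion into a gene of interest to give fluorescent tagging of the endogenous protein.
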