Features (pLannotate 1.2.2; 11 found; start..end, strand, type, name):
    861..912     -  misc_feature   bom (fragment): basis of mobility region from pBR322
    931..1386    +  rep_origin     f1 ori (sequence partly withheld): f1 bacteriophage origin of replication; arrow indicates direction of (+) strand synthesis
   1387..1436    -  misc_feature   bom (fragment): basis of mobility region from pBR322
   1538..1573    -  CDS            rop (fragment): Rop protein, which maintains plasmids at low copy number; rop
   1668..1772    +  promoter       AmpR promoter: bla
   1773..2633    +  CDS            AmpR: β-lactamase; bla; confers resistance to ampicillin, carbenicillin, and related antibiotics
   2804..3392    +  rep_origin     ori: high-copy-number ColE1/pMB1/pBR322/pUC origin of replication
   3454..3694    +  promoter       U6 promoter: RNA polymerase III promoter for human U6 snRNA
   3723..3798    +  misc_RNA       gRNA scaffold: guide RNA scaffold for the Streptococcus pyogenes CRISPR/Cas9 system
   3805..3848    +  misc_RNA       gRNA scaffold (fragment): guide RNA scaffold for the Streptococcus pyogenes CRISPR/Cas9 system
   4070..628     +  CDS            mEGFP (across the origin): mEGFP is a basic (constitutively fluorescent) green fluorescent protein published in 2002, derived from Aequorea victoria. It has moderate acid sensitivity.
>Addgene plasmid #172848 | pX330 _CRISPIE donor B7 | addgene full sequence | sequence record 341024 | Addgene NGS Result
GTCCGGCGAGGGCGAGGGCGATGCCACCTACGGCAAGCTGACCCTGAAGTTCATCTGCACCACCGGCAAG
CTGCCCGTGCCCTGGCCCACCCTCGTGACCACCCTGACCTACGGCGTGCAGTGCTTCAGCCGCTACCCCG
ACCACATGAAGCAGCACGACTTCTTCAAGTCCGCCATGCCCGAAGGCTACGTCCAGGAGCGCACCATCTT
CTTCAAGGACGACGGCAACTACAAGACCCGCGCCGAGGTGAAGTTCGAGGGCGACACCCTGGTGAACCGC
ATCGAGCTGAAGGGCATCGACTTCAAGGAGGACGGCAACATCCTGGGGCACAAGCTGGAGTACAACTACA
ACAGCCACAACGTCTATATCATGGCCGACAAGCAGAAGAACGGCATCAAGGTGAACTTCAAGATCCGCCA
CAACATCGAGGACGGCAGCGTGCAGCTCGCCGACCACTACCAGCAGAACACCCCCATCGGCGACGGCCCC
GTGCTGCTGCCCGACAACCACTACCTGAGCACCCAGTCCAAGCTGAGCAAAGACCCCAACGAGAAGCGCG
ATCACATGGTCCTGCTGGAGTTCGTGACCGCCGCCGGGATCACTCTCGGCATGGACGAGCTGTACAAGTC
CGGAGGTAGTGCTGGTGGCACCGGACTCAGATCTGGCAGCGGTGGAGGCAGCGCAGGTCCTGCCGCAGTA
AGGATTCTTTCTTCCTGAATCTCTGGGGTGCATTAAGGGTATTGCCTTAGTAGAGGGGCATGCCCCAGGG
GAGTGGAGGTGGGGTGAGGGTGGAGGACCTGTACCGTACTCGGAAGCGTCGGATCATCCCCGGCTATGCT
TGCCATACGCAAGCTTGGCGCCTGATGCGGTATTTTCTCCTTACGCATCTGTGCGGTATTTCACACCGCA
TA
[95 nt withheld, positions 913-1007]
T
[46 nt withheld, positions 1009-1054]
C
[141 nt withheld, positions 1056-1196]
CCTTTGACGTTGGAGTCCACGTTCTTT
[37 nt withheld, positions 1224-1260]
ACTCTATCTCGGGCTATTCTTTTGATTTATAAGGGATTTTGCCGATTTCGGTCTATTGGTTAAAAAATGA
GCTGATTTAACAAAAATTTAACGCGAATTTTAACAAAATATTAACGTTTACAATTTTATGGTGCACTCTC
AGTACAATCTGCTCTGATGCCGCATAGTTAAGCCAGCCCCGACACCCGCCAACACCCGCTGACGCGCCCT
GACGGGCTTGTCTGCTCCCGGCATCCGCTTACAGACAAGCTGTGACCGTCTCCGGGAGCTGCATGTGTCA
GAGGTTTTCACCGTCATCACCGAAACGCGCGAGACGAAAGGGCCTCGTGATACGCCTATTTTTATAGGTT
AATGTCATGATAATAATGGTTTCTTAGACGTCAGGTGGCACTTTTCGGGGAAATGTGCGCGGAACCCCTA
TTTGTTTATTTTTCTAAATACATTCAAATATGTATCCGCTCATGAGACAATAACCCTGATAAATGCTTCA
ATAATATTGAAAAAGGAAGAGTATGAGTATTCAACATTTCCGTGTCGCCCTTATTCCCTTTTTTGCGGCA
TTTTGCCTTCCTGTTTTTGCTCACCCAGAAACGCTGGTGAAAGTAAAAGATGCTGAAGATCAGTTGGGTG
CACGAGTGGGTTACATCGAACTGGATCTCAACAGCGGTAAGATCCTTGAGAGTTTTCGCCCCGAAGAACG
TTTTCCAATGATGAGCACTTTTAAAGTTCTGCTATGTGGCGCGGTATTATCCCGTATTGACGCCGGGCAA
GAGCAACTCGGTCGCCGCATACACTATTCTCAGAATGACTTGGTTGAGTACTCACCAGTCACAGAAAAGC
ATCTTACGGATGGCATGACAGTAAGAGAATTATGCAGTGCTGCCATAACCATGAGTGATAACACTGCGGC
CAACTTACTTCTGACAACGATCGGAGGACCGAAGGAGCTAACCGCTTTTTTGCACAACATGGGGGATCAT
GTAACTCGCCTTGATCGTTGGGAACCGGAGCTGAATGAAGCCATACCAAACGACGAGCGTGACACCACGA
TGCCTGTAGCAATGGCAACAACGTTGCGCAAACTATTAACTGGCGAACTACTTACTCTAGCTTCCCGGCA
ACAATTAATAGACTGGATGGAGGCGGATAAAGTTGCAGGACCACTTCTGCGCTCGGCCCTTCCGGCTGGC
TGGTTTATTGCTGATAAATCTGGAGCCGGTGAGCGTGGAAGCCGCGGTATCATTGCAGCACTGGGGCCAG
ATGGTAAGCCCTCCCGTATCGTAGTTATCTACACGACGGGGAGTCAGGCAACTATGGATGAACGAAATAG
ACAGATCGCTGAGATAGGTGCCTCACTGATTAAGCATTGGTAACTGTCAGACCAAGTTTACTCATATATA
CTTTAGATTGATTTAAAACTTCATTTTTAATTTAAAAGGATCTAGGTGAAGATCCTTTTTGATAATCTCA
TGACCAAAATCCCTTAACGTGAGTTTTCGTTCCACTGAGCGTCAGACCCCGTAGAAAAGATCAAAGGATC
TTCTTGAGATCCTTTTTTTCTGCGCGTAATCTGCTGCTTGCAAACAAAAAAACCACCGCTACCAGCGGTG
GTTTGTTTGCCGGATCAAGAGCTACCAACTCTTTTTCCGAAGGTAACTGGCTTCAGCAGAGCGCAGATAC
CAAATACTGTTCTTCTAGTGTAGCCGTAGTTAGGCCACCACTTCAAGAACTCTGTAGCACCGCCTACATA
CCTCGCTCTGCTAATCCTGTTACCAGTGGCTGCTGCCAGTGGCGATAAGTCGTGTCTTACCGGGTTGGAC
TCAAGACGATAGTTACCGGATAAGGCGCAGCGGTCGGGCTGAACGGGGGGTTCGTGCACACAGCCCAGCT
TGGAGCGAACGACCTACACCGAACTGAGATACCTACAGCGTGAGCTATGAGAAAGCGCCACGCTTCCCGA
AGGGAGAAAGGCGGACAGGTATCCGGTAAGCGGCAGGGTCGGAACAGGAGAGCGCACGAGGGAGCTTCCA
GGGGGAAACGCCTGGTATCTTTATAGTCCTGTCGGGTTTCGCCACCTCTGACTTGAGCGTCGATTTTTGT
GATGCTCGTCAGGGGGGCGGAGCCTATGGAAAAACGCCAGCAACGCGGCCTTTTTACGGTTCCTGGCCTT
TTGCTGGCCTTTTGCTCACATGTGAGGGCCTATTTCCCATGATTCCTTCATATTTGCATATACGATACAA
GGCTGTTAGAGAGATAATTGGAATTAATTTGACTGTAAACACAAAGATATTAGTACAAAATACGTGACGT
AGAAAGTAATAATTTCTTGGGTAGTTTGCAGTTTTAAAATTATGTTTTAAAATGGACTATCATATGCTTA
CCGTAACTTGAAAGTATTTCGATTTCTTGGCTTTATATATCTTGTGGAAAGGACGAAACACCGCGTATGG
CAAGCATAGCCGGTTTTAGAGCTAGAAATAGCAAGTTAAAATAAGGCTAGTCCGTTATCAACTTGAAAAA
GTGGCACCGAGTCGGTGCTTTTTTGTTTTAGAGCTAGAAATAGCAAGTTAAAATAAGGCTAGTCCGTTTT
TAGCGCGTGCGCCAATTCTGCAGACAAATGGCTCTAGAACTAGTGCGTATGGCAAGCATAGCCGGGGCGG
CCGCTGACGCTTCCGAGTACGGTACAGGCAAATTGCTCCAGAAGGGTGAGAAGGCTAGAGATGTGGGAGA
ACTGGGTGGAAGGCAGAATCGACCACGTCTAAGGTTGTGGGTTTACTGTGTCTTACAGTTGAAGGAAACC
GGTGCCACCATGGTGAGCAAGGGCGAGGAGCTGTTCACCGGGGTGGTGCCCATCCTGGTCGAGCTGGACG
GCGACGTAAACGGCCACAAGTTCAGCGT
